>Addgene plasmid #89661 | pSB1A3_GFP_dT19 | depositor full sequence | sequence record 173776 | pSB1A3_GFP_dT19 sequence 7971 bps
AGTAAAAGATGCTGAAGATCAGTTGGGTGCACGAGTGGGTTATATCGAACTGGATCTCAACAGCGGTAAG
ATCCTTGAGAGTTTTCGCCCCGAAGAACGTTTTCCAATGATGAGCACTTTTAAAGTTCTGCTATGTGGCG
CGGTATTATCCCGTATTGACGCCGGGCAAGAGCAACTCGGTCGCCGCATACACTATTCTCAGAATGACTT
GGTTGAGTACTCACCAGTCACAGAAAAGCATCTTACGGATGGCATGACAGTAAGAGAATTATGCAGTGCT
GCCATAACCATGAGTGATAACACTGCGGCCAACTTACTTCTGACAACGATCGGAGGACCGAAGGAGCTAA
CCGCTTTTTTGCACAACATGGGGGATCATGTAACTCGCCTTGATCGTTGGGAACCGGAGCTGAATGAAGC
CATACCAAACGACGAGCGTGACACCACGATGCCTGTAGCAATGGCAACAACGTTGCGCAAACTATTAACT
GGCGAACTACTTACTCTAGCTTCCCGGCAACAATTAATAGACTGGATGGAGGCGGATAAAGTTGCAGGAC
CACTTCTGCGCTCGGCCCTTCCGGCTGGCTGGTTTATTGCTGATAAATCTGGAGCCGGTGAGCGTGGGTC
TCGCGGTATCATTGCAGCACTGGGGCCAGATGGTAAGCCCTCCCGTATCGTAGTTATCTACACGACGGGG
AGTCAGGCAACTATGGATGAACGAAATAGACAGATCGCTGAGATAGGTGCCTCACTGATTAAGCATTGGT
AACTGTCAGACCAAGTTTACTCATATATACTTTAGATTGATTTAAAACTTCATTTTTAATTTAAAAGGAT
CTAGGTGAAGATCCTTTTTGATAATCTCATGACCAAAATCCCTTAACGTGAGTTTTCGTTCCACTGAGCG
TCAGACCCCGTAGAAAAGATCAAAGGATCTTCTTGAGATCCTTTTTTTCTGCGCGTAATCTGCTGCTTGC
AAACAAAAAAACCACCGCTACCAGCGGTGGTTTGTTTGCCGGATCAAGAGCTACCAACTCTTTTTCCGAA
GGTAACTGGCTTCAGCAGAGCGCAGATACCAAATACTGTTCTTCTAGTGTAGCCGTAGTTAGGCCACCAC
TTCAAGAACTCTGTAGCACCGCCTACATACCTCGCTCTGCTAATCCTGTTACCAGTGGCTGCTGCCAGTG
GCGATAAGTCGTGTCTTACCGGGTTGGACTCAAGACGATAGTTACCGGATAAGGCGCAGCGGTCGGGCTG
AACGGGGGGTTCGTGCACACAGCCCAGCTTGGAGCGAACGACCTACACCGAACTGAGATACCTACAGCGT
GAGCTATGAGAAAGCGCCACGCTTCCCGAAGGGAGAAAGGCGGACAGGTATCCGGTAAGCGGCAGGGTCG
GAACAGGAGAGCGCACGAGGGAGCTTCCAGGGGGAAACGCCTGGTATCTTTATAGTCCTGTCGGGTTTCG
CCACCTCTGACTTGAGCGTCGATTTTTGTGATGCTCGTCAGGGGGGCGGAGCCTGTGGAAAAACGCCAGC
AACGCGGCCTTTTTACGGTTCCTGGCCTTTTGCTGGCCTTTTGCTCACATGTTCTTTCCTGCGTTATCCC
CTGATTCTGTGGATAACCGTATTACCGCCTTTGAGTGAGCTGATACCGCTCGCCGCAGCCGAACGACCGA
GCGCAGCGAGTCAGTGAGCGAGGAAGCCTGCATAACGCGAAGTAATCTTTTCGGTTTTAAAGAAAAAGGG
CAGGGTGGTGACACCTTGCCCTTTTTTGCCGGACTGCAGCGGCCGCTAGCTAATACGACTCACTATAGGG
AGACCACAACGGTTTCCCTCTAGAAATAATTTTGTTTAACTTTAAGAAGGAGATAAACAATGGGTAAAGG
AGAAGAACTTTTCACTGGAGTTGTCCCAATTCTTGTTGAATTAGATGGTGATGTTAATGGGCACAAATTT
TCTGTCAGTGGAGAGGGTGAAGGTGATGCAACATACGGAAAACTTACCCTTAAATTTATTTGCACTACTG
GAAAACTACCTGTTCCGTGGCCAACACTTGTCACTACTTTCTCTTATGGTGTTCAATGCTTTTCCCGTTA
TCCGGATCATATGAAACGGCATGACTTTTTCAAGAGTGCCATGCCCGAAGGTTATGTACAGGAACGCACT
ATATCTTTCAAAGATGACGGGAACTACAAGACGCGTGCTGAAGTCAAGTTTGAAGGTGATACCCTTGTTA
ATCGTATCGAGTTAAAAGGTATTGATTTTAAAGAAGATGGAAACATTCTCGGACACAAACTCGAGTACAA
CTATAACTCACACAATGTATACATCACGGCAGACAAACAAAAGAATGGAATCAAAGCTAACTTCAAAATT
CGCCACAACATTGAAGATGGATCCGTTCAACTAGCAGACCATTATCAACAAAATACTCCAATTGGCGATG
GCCCTGTCCTTTTACCAGACAACCATTACCTGTCCACACAATCTGCCCTTTCGAAAGATCCCAATGAAAA
GAGAGACCACATGGTCCTTCTTGAGTTTGTAACAGCTGCTGGGATTACACATGGCATGGATGAACTATAC
AAGTGGGGTCTTAGCGCGGGCGCCGTAGATTTGAGAACTTTGGGATATTCACAGCAGCAGCAGGAAAAGA
TCAAGCCCAAAGTGAGGTCGACAGTCGCGCAGCATCACGAAGCGCTGGTGGGTCATGGGTTTACACATGC
CCACATCGTAGCCTTGTCGCAGCACCCTGCAGCCCTTGGCACGGTCGCCGTCAAGTACCAGGACATGATT
GCGGCGTTGCCGGAAGCCACACATGAGGCGATCGTCGGTGTGGGGAAACAGTGGAGCGGAGCCCGAGCGC
TTGAGGCCCTGTTGACGGTCGCGGGAGAGCTGAGAGGGCCTCCCCTTCAGCTGGACACGGGCCAGTTGCT
GAAGATCGCGAAGCGGGGAGGAGTCACGGCGGTCGAGGCGGTGCACGCGTGGCGCAATGCGCTCACGGGA
GCACCCCTCAACCTGACCCCAGAGCAGGTCGTGGCCATTGCCTCGAATGGAGGTGGCAAACAGGCTCTGG
AAACCGTACAACGATTGCTGCCGGTGCTGTGCCAAGCGCACGGGTTGACCCCAGAGCAGGTCGTGGCGAT
CGCAAGCCACGACGGTGGCAAACAGGCTCTGGAAACAGTACAGAGGCTGTTGCCTGTGCTGTGCCAAGCG
CACGGACTTACCCCAGAGCAGGTCGTGGCCATTGCCTCGAATGGAGGTGGCAAACAGGCTCTGGAAACCG
TACAACGATTGCTGCCGGTGCTGTGCCAAGCGCACGGTTTAACCCCAGAGCAGGTCGTGGCCATTGCCTC
GAATGGAGGTGGCAAACAGGCTCTGGAAACCGTACAACGATTGCTGCCGGTGCTGTGCCAAGCGCACGGG
CTCACCCCAGAGCAGGTCGTGGCGATCGCAAGCCACGACGGTGGCAAACAGGCTCTGGAAACAGTACAGA
GGCTGTTGCCTGTGCTGTGCCAAGCGCACGGTCTGACCCCAGAGCAGGTCGTGGCGATCGCAAGCCACGA
CGGTGGCAAACAGGCTCTGGAAACAGTACAGAGGCTGTTGCCTGTGCTGTGCCAAGCGCACGGGTTAACC
CCAGAGCAGGTCGTGGCAATCGCCTCCAACATTGGTGGCAAACAGGCTCTGGAAACTGTCCAGCGCCTGC
TTCCCGTGCTGTGCCAAGCGCACGGACTCACCCCAGAGCAGGTCGTGGCCATTGCCTCGAATGGAGGTGG
CAAACAGGCTCTGGAAACCGTACAACGATTGCTGCCGGTGCTGTGCCAAGCGCACGGTTTGACCCCAGAG
CAGGTCGTGGCGATCGCAAGCCACGACGGTGGCAAACAGGCTCTGGAAACAGTACAGAGGCTGTTGCCTG
TGCTGTGCCAAGCGCACGGGTTGACCCCAGAGCAGGTCGTGGCGATCGCAAGCCACGACGGTGGCAAACA
GGCTCTGGAAACAGTACAGAGGCTGTTGCCTGTGCTGTGCCAAGCGCACGGACTTACCCCAGAGCAGGTC
GTGGCCATTGCCTCGAATGGAGGTGGCAAACAGGCTCTGGAAACCGTACAACGATTGCTGCCGGTGCTGT
GCCAAGCGCACGGACTGACCCCAGAGCAGGTCGTGGCAATCGCGAGCAATAACGGTGGCAAACAGGCTCT
GGAAACGGTGCAGAGGCTCCTTCCAGTGCTGTGCCAAGCGCACGGCCTGACCCCAGAGCAGGTCGTGGCA
ATCGCGAGCAATAACGGTGGCAAACAGGCTCTGGAAACGGTGCAGAGGCTCCTTCCAGTGCTGTGCCAAG
CGCACGGTTTAACCCCAGAGCAGGTCGTGGCAATCGCCTCCAACATTGGTGGCAAACAGGCTCTGGAAAC
TGTCCAGCGCCTGCTTCCCGTGCTGTGCCAAGCGCACGGGCTCACCCCAGAGCAGGTCGTGGCCATTGCC
TCGAATGGAGGTGGCAAACAGGCTCTGGAAACCGTACAACGATTGCTGCCGGTGCTGTGCCAAGCGCACG
GTCTGACCCCAGAGCAGGTCGTGGCAATCGCCTCCAACATTGGTGGCAAACAGGCTCTGGAAACTGTCCA
GCGCCTGCTTCCCGTGCTGTGCCAAGCGCACGGGTTAACCCCAGAGCAGGTCGTGGCAATCGCGAGCAAT
AACGGTGGCAAACAGGCTCTGGAAACGGTGCAGAGGCTCCTTCCAGTGCTGTGCCAAGCGCACGGACTCA
CCCCAGAGCAGGTCGTGGCAATCGCCTCCAACATTGGTGGCAAACAGGCTCTGGAAACTGTCCAGCGCCT
GCTTCCCGTGCTGTGCCAAGCGCACGGGTTGACCCCAGAGCAGGTCGTGGCAATCGCGAGCAATAACGGT
GGCAAACAGGCTCTGGAAACGGTGCAGAGGCTCCTTCCAGTGCTGTGCCAAGCGCACGGACTTACCCCAG
AGCAGGTCGTGGCCATTGCCTCGAATGGAGGTGGCAAACAGGCTCTGGAAACCGTACAACGATTGCTGCC
GGTGCTGTGCCAAGCGCACGGACTGAGCGCGGGCGCCGTAGATTTGAGAACTTTGGGATATTCACAGCAG
CAGCAGGAAAAGATCAAGCCCAAAGTGAGGTCGACAGTCGCGCAGCATCACGAAGCGCTGGTGGGTCATG
GGTTTACACATGCCCACATCGTAGCCTTGTCGCAGCACCCTGCAGCCCTTGGCACGGTCGCCGTCAAGTA
CCAGGACATGATTGCGGCGTTGCCGGAAGCCACACATGAGGCGATCGTCGGTGTGGGGAAACAGTGGAGC
GGAGCCCGAGCGCTTGAGGCCCTGTTGACGGTCGCGGGAGAGCTGAGAGGGCCTCCCCTTCAGCTGGACA
CGGGCCAGTTGCTGAAGATCGCGAAGCGGGGAGGAGTCACGGCGGTCGAGGCGGTGCACGCGTGGCGCAA
TGCGCTCACGGGAGCACCCCTCAACCTGACCCCAGAGCAGGTCGTGGCGATCGCAAGCCACGACGGTGGC
AAACAGGCTCTGGAAACAGTACAGAGGCTGTTGCCTGTGCTGTGCCAAGCGCACGGTTTAACCCCAGAGC
AGGTCGTGGCAATCGCCTCCAACATTGGTGGCAAACAGGCTCTGGAAACTGTCCAGCGCCTGCTTCCCGT
GCTGTGCCAAGCGCACGGGCTCACCCCAGAGCAGGTCGTGGCAATCGCCTCCAACATTGGTGGCAAACAG
GCTCTGGAAACTGTCCAGCGCCTGCTTCCCGTGCTGTGCCAAGCGCACGGGTTAACCCCAGAGCAGGTCG
TGGCCATTGCCTCGAATGGAGGTGGCAAACAGGCTCTGGAAACCGTACAACGATTGCTGCCGGTGCTGTG
CCAAGCGCACGGGTTGACCCCAGAGCAGGTCGTGGCCATTGCCTCGAATGGAGGTGGCAAACAGGCTCTG
GAAACCGTACAACGATTGCTGCCGGTGCTGTGCCAAGCGCACGGACTTACCCCAGAGCAGGTCGTGGCGA
TCGCAAGCCACGACGGTGGCAAACAGGCTCTGGAAACAGTACAGAGGCTGTTGCCTGTGCTGTGCCAAGC
GCACGGACTGACCCCAGAGCAGGTCGTGGCAATCGCGAGCAATAACGGTGGCAAACAGGCTCTGGAAACG
GTGCAGAGGCTCCTTCCAGTGCTGTGCCAAGCGCACGGCCTGACCCCAGAGCAGGTCGTGGCGATCGCAA
GCCACGACGGTGGCAAACAGGCTCTGGAAACAGTACAGAGGCTGTTGCCTGTGCTGTGCCAAGCGCACGG
TTTAACCCCAGAGCAGGTCGTGGCAATCGCGAGCAATAACGGTGGCAAACAGGCTCTGGAAACGGTGCAG
AGGCTCCTTCCAGTGCTGTGCCAAGCGCACGGGCTCACCCCAGAGCAGGTCGTGGCAATCGCCTCCAACA
TTGGTGGCAAACAGGCTCTGGAAACTGTCCAGCGCCTGCTTCCCGTGCTGTGCCAAGCGCACGGCCTAAC
CCCAGAGCAGGTCGTGGCAATCGCGAGCAATAACGGTGGCAAACAGGCTCTGGAAACGGTGCAGAGGCTC
CTTCCAGTGCTGTGCCAAGCGCACGGTCTGACCCCAGAGCAGGTCGTGGCGATCGCAAGCCACGACGGTG
GCAAACAGGCTCTGGAAACAGTACAGAGGCTGTTGCCTGTGCTGTGCCAAGCGCACGGGTTAACCCCAGA
GCAGGTCGTGGCCATTGCCTCGAATGGAGGTGGCAAACAGGCTCTGGAAACCGTACAACGATTGCTGCCG
GTGCTGTGCCAAGCGCACGGACTCACCCCAGAGCAGGTCGTGGCCATTGCCTCGAATGGAGGTGGCAAAC
AGGCTCTGGAAACCGTACAACGATTGCTGCCGGTGCTGTGCCAAGCGCACGGGTTGACCCCAGAGCAGGT
CGTGGCCATTGCCTCGAATGGAGGTGGCAAACAGGCTCTGGAAACCGTACAACGATTGCTGCCGGTGCTG
TGCCAAGCGCACGGACTTACCCCAGAGCAGGTCGTGGCGATCGCAAGCCACGACGGTGGCAAACAGGCTC
TGGAAACAGTACAGAGGCTGTTGCCTGTGCTGTGCCAAGCGCACGGACTGACCCCAGAGCAGGTCGTGGC
CATTGCCTCGAATGGAGGTGGCAAACAGGCTCTGGAAACCGTACAACGATTGCTGCCGGTGCTGTGCCAA
GCGCACGGCCTGACCCCAGAGCAGGTCGTGGCAATCGCCTCCAACATTGGTGGCAAACAGGCTCTGGAAA
CTGTCCAGCGCCTGCTTCCCGTGCTGTGCCAAGCGCACGGTTTAACCCCAGAGCAGGTCGTGGCAATCGC
GAGCAATAACGGTGGCAAACAGGCTCTGGAAACGGTGCAGAGGCTCCTTCCAGTGCTGTGCCAAGCGCAC
GGGCTCACCCCAGAGCAGGTCGTGGCCATTGCCTCGAATGGAGGTGGCAAACAGGCTCTGGAATCTATCG
TTGCTCAGCTGTCACGTCCGGACCCGGCTCTGGCTGCTCTGACCAACGACCACCTGGTTGCTCTGGCTTG
CCTGGGTGGTCGTCCGGCTATGGACGCTGTTAAAAAAGGCCTAGTGCCGCGCGGCAGCCACCACCATCAC
CATCATTAATTCCAGAAATCATCCTTAGCGAAAGCTAAGGATTTTTTTTATCTGAAATTCTGCCTCGTGA
TACGCCTATTTTTATAGGTTAATGTCATGATAATAATGGTTTCTTAGACGTCAGGTGGCACTTTTCGGGG
AAATGTGCGCGGAACCCCTATTTGTTTATTTTTCTAAATACATTCAAATATGTATCCGCTCATGAGACAA
TAACCCTGATAAATGCTTCAATAATATTGAAAAAGGAAGAGTATGAGTATTCAACATTTCCGTGTCGCCC
TTATTCCCTTTTTTGCGGCATTTTGCCTTCCTGTTTTTGCTCACCCAGAAACGCTGGTGAA
Features (pLannotate 1.2.2; 10 found; start..end, strand, type, name):
    943..1531    +  rep_origin     ori: high-copy-number ColE1/pMB1/pBR322/pUC origin of replication
   1726..1783    -  terminator     his operon terminator: This putative transcriptin terminator from the E. coli his operon has a 2-bp deletion introduced during synthesis. Its efficiency has not been determined.
   1801..1819    +  promoter       T7 promoter: promoter for bacteriophage T7 RNA polymerase
   1851..1873    +  RBS            RBS: efficient ribosome binding site from bacteriophage T7 gene 10 (Olins and Rangwala, 1989)
   1880..2593    +  CDS            &alpha;GFP: &alpha;GFP is a basic (constitutively fluorescent) long stokes shift fluorescent protein published in 1996, derived from Aequorea victoria.
   2606..3124    +  CDS            avrBs3 (fragment): AVRB3_XANEU - Experimental evidence at protein level: Swiss-Prot protein existence level 1. Avirulence protein. Acts as a transcription factor in C.annuum plants. In susceptible plants lacking the Bs3 resistance gene induces expression of a number of genes, including genes homologous to a family of auxin-induced genes, alpha-expansin genes, pectate lyase, anthocyanidin glucoside rhamnosyl transferase and at least one transcription factor, UPA20. Their expression leads to plant hypertrophy in mesophyll cells, probably mainly mediated by UPA20 (PubMed:17962565). In resistant plants induces the h
   5069..5587    +  CDS            avrBs3 (fragment): AVRB3_XANEU - Experimental evidence at protein level: Swiss-Prot protein existence level 1. Avirulence protein. Acts as a transcription factor in C.annuum plants. In susceptible plants lacking the Bs3 resistance gene induces expression of a number of genes, including genes homologous to a family of auxin-induced genes, alpha-expansin genes, pectate lyase, anthocyanidin glucoside rhamnosyl transferase and at least one transcription factor, UPA20. Their expression leads to plant hypertrophy in mesophyll cells, probably mainly mediated by UPA20 (PubMed:17962565). In resistant plants induces the h
   7645..7688    +  terminator     bacterial terminator: putative bacterial transcription terminator
   7778..7882    +  promoter       AmpR promoter: bla
   7883..772     +  CDS            AmpR (across the origin): β-lactamase; bla; confers resistance to ampicillin, carbenicillin, and related antibiotics
