>Addgene plasmid #89661 | pSB1A3_GFP_dT19 | addgene full sequence | sequence record 191962 | Addgene NGS Result
AGTAAAAGATGCTGAAGATCAGTTGGGTGCACGAGTGGGTTACATCGAACTGGATCTCAACAGCGGTAAG
ATCCTTGAGAGTTTTCGCCCCGAAGAACGTTTTCCAATGATGAGCACTTTTAAAGTTCTGCTATGTGGCG
CGGTATTATCCCGTATTGACGCCGGGCAAGAGCAACTCGGTCGCCGCATACACTATTCTCAGAATGACTT
GGTTGAGTACTCACCAGTCACAGAAAAGCATCTTACGGATGGCATGACAGTAAGAGAATTATGCAGTGCT
GCCATAACCATGAGTGATAACACTGCGGCCAACTTACTTCTGACAACGATCGGAGGACCGAAGGAGCTAA
CCGCTTTTTTGCACAACATGGGGGATCATGTAACTCGCCTTGATCGTTGGGAACCGGAGCTGAATGAAGC
CATACCAAACGACGAGCGTGACACCACGATGCCTGTAGCAATGGCAACAACGTTGCGCAAACTATTAACT
GGCGAACTACTTACTCTAGCTTCCCGGCAACAATTAATAGACTGGATGGAGGCGGATAAAGTTGCAGGAC
CACTTCTGCGCTCGGCCCTTCCGGCTGGCTGGTTTATTGCTGATAAATCTGGAGCCGGTGAGCGTGGGTC
TCGCGGTATCATTGCAGCACTGGGGCCAGATGGTAAGCCCTCCCGTATCGTAGTTATCTACACGACGGGG
AGTCAGGCAACTATGGATGAACGAAATAGACAGATCGCTGAGATAGGTGCCTCACTGATTAAGCATTGGT
AACTGTCAGACCAAGTTTACTCATATATACTTTAGATTGATTTAAAACTTCATTTTTAATTTAAAAGGAT
CTAGGTGAAGATCCTTTTTGATAATCTCATGACCAAAATCCCTTAACGTGAGTTTTCGTTCCACTGAGCG
TCAGACCCCGTAGAAAAGATCAAAGGATCTTCTTGAGATCCTTTTTTTCTGCGCGTAATCTGCTGCTTGC
AAACAAAAAAACCACCGCTACCAGCGGTGGTTTGTTTGCCGGATCAAGAGCTACCAACTCTTTTTCCGAA
GGTAACTGGCTTCAGCAGAGCGCAGATACCAAATACTGTTCTTCTAGTGTAGCCGTAGTTAGGCCACCAC
TTCAAGAACTCTGTAGCACCGCCTACATACCTCGCTCTGCTAATCCTGTTACCAGTGGCTGCTGCCAGTG
GCGATAAGTCGTGTCTTACCGGGTTGGACTCAAGACGATAGTTACCGGATAAGGCGCAGCGGTCGGGCTG
AACGGGGGGTTCGTGCACACAGCCCAGCTTGGAGCGAACGACCTACACCGAACTGAGATACCTACAGCGT
GAGCTATGAGAAAGCGCCACGCTTCCCGAAGGGAGAAAGGCGGACAGGTATCCGGTAAGCGGCAGGGTCG
GAACAGGAGAGCGCACGAGGGAGCTTCCAGGGGGAAACGCCTGGTATCTTTATAGTCCTGTCGGGTTTCG
CCACCTCTGACTTGAGCGTCGATTTTTGTGATGCTCGTCAGGGGGGCGGAGCCTGTGGAAAAACGCCAGC
AACGCGGCCTTTTTACGGTTCCTGGCCTTTTGCTGGCCTTTTGCTCACATGTTCTTTCCTGCGTTATCCC
CTGATTCTGTGGATAACCGTATTACCGCCTTTGAGTGAGCTGATACCGCTCGCCGCAGCCGAACGACCGA
GCGCAGCGAGTCAGTGAGCGAGGAAGCCTGCATAACGCGAAGTAATCTTTTCGGTTTTAAAGAAAAAGGG
CAGGGTGGTGACACCTTGCCCTTTTTTGCCGGACTGCAGCGGCCGCTAGCTAATACGACTCACTATAGGG
AGACCACAACGGTTTCCCTCTAGAAATAATTTTGTTTAACTTTAAGAAGGAGATAAACAATGGGTAAAGG
AGAAGAACTTTTCACTGGAGTTGTCCCAATTCTTGTTGAATTAGATGGTGATGTTAATGGGCACAAATTT
TCTGTCAGTGGAGAGGGTGAAGGTGATGCAACATACGGAAAACTTACCCTTAAATTTATTTGCACTACTG
GAAAACTACCTGTTCCGTGGCCAACACTTGTCACTACTTTCTCTTATGGTGTTCAATGCTTTTCCCGTTA
TCCGGATCATATGAAACGGCATGACTTTTTCAAGAGTGCCATGCCCGAAGGTTATGTACAGGAACGCACT
ATATCTTTCAAAGATGACGGGAACTACAAGACGCGTGCTGAAGTCAAGTTTGAAGGTGATACCCTTGTTA
ATCGTATCGAGTTAAAAGGTATTGATTTTAAAGAAGATGGAAACATTCTCGGACACAAACTCGAGTACAA
CTATAACTCACACAATGTATACATCACGGCAGACAAACAAAAGAATGGAATCAAAGCTAACTTCAAAATT
CGCCACAACATTGAAGATGGATCCGTTCAACTAGCAGACCATTATCAACAAAATACTCCAATTGGCGATG
GCCCTGTCCTTTTACCAGACAACCATTACCTGTCCACACAATCTGCCCTTTCGAAAGATCCCAATGAAAA
GAGAGACCACATGGTCCTTCTTGAGTTTGTAACAGCTGCTGGGATTACACATGGCATGGATGAACTATAC
AAGTGGGGTCTTAGCGCGGGCGCCGTAGATTTGAGAACTTTGGGATATTCACAGCAGCAGCAGGAAAAGA
TCAAGCCCAAAGTGAGGTCGACAGTCGCGCAGCATCACGAAGCGCTGGTGGGTCATGGGTTTACACATGC
CCACATCGTAGCCTTGTCGCAGCACCCTGCAGCCCTTGGCACGGTCGCCGTCAAGTACCAGGACATGATT
GCGGCGTTGCCGGAAGCCACACATGAGGCGATCGTCGGTGTGGGGAAACAGTGGAGCGGAGCCCGAGCGC
TTGAGGCCCTGTTGACGGTCGCGGGAGAGCTGAGAGGGCCTCCCCTTCAGCTGGACACGGGCCAGTTGCT
GAAGATCGCGAAGCGGGGAGGAGTCACGGCGGTCGAGGCGGTGCACGCGTGGCGCAATGCGCTCACGGGA
GCACCCCTCAACCTGACCCCAGAGCAGGTCGTGGCCATTGCCTCGAATGGAGGTGGCAAACAGGCTCTGG
AAACCGTACAACGATTGCTGCCGGTGCTGTGCCAAGCGCACGGGTTGACCCCAGAGCAGGTCGTGGCGAT
CGCAAGCCACGACGGTGGCAAACAGGCTCTGGAAACAGTACAGAGGCTGTTGCCTGTGCTGTGCCAAGCG
CACGGACTTACCCCAGAGCAGGTCGTGGCCATTGCCTCGAATGGAGGTGGCAAACAGGCTCTGGAAACCG
TACAACGATTGCTGCCGGTGCTGTGCCAAGCGCACGGTTTAACCCCAGAGCAGGTCGTGGCCATTGCCTC
GAATGGAGGTGGCAAACAGGCTCTGGAAACCGTACAACGATTGCTGCCGGTGCTGTGCCAAGCGCACGGG
CTCACCCCAGAGCAGGTCGTGGCGATCGCAAGCCACGACGGTGGCAAACAGGCTCTGGAAACAGTACAGA
GGCTGTTGCCTGTGCTGTGCCAAGCGCACGGTCTGACCCCAGAGCAGGTCGTGGCGATCGCAAGCCACGA
CGGTGGCAAACAGGCTCTGGAAACAGTACAGAGGCTGTTGCCTGTGCTGTGCCAAGCGCACGGGTTAACC
CCAGAGCAGGTCGTGGCAATCGCCTCCAACATTGGTGGCAAACAGGCTCTGGAAACTGTCCAGCGCCTGC
TTCCCGTGCTGTGCCAAGCGCACGGACTCACCCCAGAGCAGGTCGTGGCCATTGCCTCGAATGGAGGTGG
CAAACAGGCTCTGGAAACCGTACAACGATTGCTGCCGGTGCTGTGCCAAGCGCACGGTTTGACCCCAGAG
CAGGTCGTGGCGATCGCAAGCCACGACGGTGGCAAACAGGCTCTGGAAACAGTACAGAGGCTGTTGCCTG
TGCTGTGCCAAGCGCACGGGTTGACCCCAGAGCAGGTCGTGGCGATCGCAAGCCACGACGGTGGCAAACA
GGCTCTGGAAACAGTACAGAGGCTGTTGCCTGTGCTGTGCCAAGCGCACGGACTTACCCCAGAGCAGGTC
GTGGCCATTGCCTCGAATGGAGGTGGCAAACAGGCTCTGGAAACCGTACAACGATTGCTGCCGGTGCTGT
GCCAAGCGCACGGACTGACCCCAGAGCAGGTCGTGGCAATCGCGAGCAATAACGGTGGCAAACAGGCTCT
GGAAACGGTGCAGAGGCTCCTTCCAGTGCTGTGCCAAGCGCACGGCCTGACCCCAGAGCAGGTCGTGGCA
ATCGCGAGCAATAACGGTGGCAAACAGGCTCTGGAAACGGTGCAGAGGCTCCTTCCAGTGCTGTGCCAAG
CGCACGGTTTAACCCCAGAGCAGGTCGTGGCAATCGCCTCCAACATTGGTGGCAAACAGGCTCTGGAAAC
TGTCCAGCGCCTGCTTCCCGTGCTGTGCCAAGCGCACGGGCTCACCCCAGAGCAGGTCGTGGCCATTGCC
TCGAATGGAGGTGGCAAACAGGCTCTGGAAACCGTACAACGATTGCTGCCGGTGCTGTGCCAAGCGCACG
GTCTGACCCCAGAGCAGGTCGTGGCAATCGCCTCCAACATTGGTGGCAAACAGGCTCTGGAAACTGTCCA
GCGCCTGCTTCCCGTGCTGTGCCAAGCGCACGGGTTAACCCCAGAGCAGGTCGTGGCAATCGCGAGCAAT
AACGGTGGCAAACAGGCTCTGGAAACGGTGCAGAGGCTCCTTCCAGTGCTGTGCCAAGCGCACGGACTCA
CCCCAGAGCAGGTCGTGGCAATCGCCTCCAACATTGGTGGCAAACAGGCTCTGGAAACTGTCCAGCGCCT
GCTTCCCGTGCTGTGCCAAGCGCACGGGTTGACCCCAGAGCAGGTCGTGGCAATCGCGAGCAATAACGGT
GGCAAACAGGCTCTGGAAACGGTGCAGAGGCTCCTTCCAGTGCTGTGCCAAGCGCACGGACTTACCCCAG
AGCAGGTCGTGGCCATTGCCTCGAATGGAGGTGGCAAACAGGCTCTGGAAACCGTACAACGATTGCTGCC
GGTGCTGTGCCAAGCGCACGGACTGAGCGCGGGCGCCGTAGATTTGAGAACTTTGGGATATTCACAGCAG
CAGCAGGAAAAGATCAAGCCCAAAGTGAGGTCGACAGTCGCGCAGCATCACGAAGCGCTGGTGGGTCATG
GGTTTACACATGCCCACATCGTAGCCTTGTCGCAGCACCCTGCAGCCCTTGGCACGGTCGCCGTCAAGTA
CCAGGACATGATTGCGGCGTTGCCGGAAGCCACACATGAGGCGATCGTCGGTGTGGGGAAACAGTGGAGC
GGAGCCCGAGCGCTTGAGGCCCTGTTGACGGTCGCGGGAGAGCTGAGAGGGCCTCCCCTTCAGCTGGACA
CGGGCCAGTTGCTGAAGATCGCGAAGCGGGGAGGAGTCACGGCGGTCGAGGCGGTGCACGCGTGGCGCAA
TGCGCTCACGGGAGCACCCCTCAACCTGACCCCAGAGCAGGTCGTGGCGATCGCAAGCCACGACGGTGGC
AAACAGGCTCTGGAAACAGTACAGAGGCTGTTGCCTGTGCTGTGCCAAGCGCACGGTTTAACCCCAGAGC
AGGTCGTGGCAATCGCCTCCAACATTGGTGGCAAACAGGCTCTGGAAACTGTCCAGCGCCTGCTTCCCGT
GCTGTGCCAAGCGCACGGGCTCACCCCAGAGCAGGTCGTGGCAATCGCCTCCAACATTGGTGGCAAACAG
GCTCTGGAAACTGTCCAGCGCCTGCTTCCCGTGCTGTGCCAAGCGCACGGGTTAACCCCAGAGCAGGTCG
TGGCCATTGCCTCGAATGGAGGTGGCAAACAGGCTCTGGAAACCGTACAACGATTGCTGCCGGTGCTGTG
CCAAGCGCACGGGTTGACCCCAGAGCAGGTCGTGGCCATTGCCTCGAATGGAGGTGGCAAACAGGCTCTG
GAAACCGTACAACGATTGCTGCCGGTGCTGTGCCAAGCGCACGGACTTACCCCAGAGCAGGTCGTGGCGA
TCGCAAGCCACGACGGTGGCAAACAGGCTCTGGAAACAGTACAGAGGCTGTTGCCTGTGCTGTGCCAAGC
GCACGGACTGACCCCAGAGCAGGTCGTGGCAATCGCGAGCAATAACGGTGGCAAACAGGCTCTGGAAACG
GTGCAGAGGCTCCTTCCAGTGCTGTGCCAAGCGCACGGCCTGACCCCAGAGCAGGTCGTGGCGATCGCAA
GCCACGACGGTGGCAAACAGGCTCTGGAAACAGTACAGAGGCTGTTGCCTGTGCTGTGCCAAGCGCACGG
TTTAACCCCAGAGCAGGTCGTGGCAATCGCGAGCAATAACGGTGGCAAACAGGCTCTGGAAACGGTGCAG
AGGCTCCTTCCAGTGCTGTGCCAAGCGCACGGGCTCACCCCAGAGCAGGTCGTGGCAATCGCCTCCAACA
TTGGTGGCAAACAGGCTCTGGAAACTGTCCAGCGCCTGCTTCCCGTGCTGTGCCAAGCGCACGGCCTAAC
CCCAGAGCAGGTCGTGGCAATCGCGAGCAATAACGGTGGCAAACAGGCTCTGGAAACGGTGCAGAGGCTC
CTTCCAGTGCTGTGCCAAGCGCACGGTCTGACCCCAGAGCAGGTCGTGGCGATCGCAAGCCACGACGGTG
GCAAACAGGCTCTGGAAACAGTACAGAGGCTGTTGCCTGTGCTGTGCCAAGCGCACGGGTTAACCCCAGA
GCAGGTCGTGGCCATTGCCTCGAATGGAGGTGGCAAACAGGCTCTGGAAACCGTACAACGATTGCTGCCG
GTGCTGTGCCAAGCGCACGGACTCACCCCAGAGCAGGTCGTGGCCATTGCCTCGAATGGAGGTGGCAAAC
AGGCTCTGGAAACCGTACAACGATTGCTGCCGGTGCTGTGCCAAGCGCACGGGTTGACCCCAGAGCAGGT
CGTGGCCATTGCCTCGAATGGAGGTGGCAAACAGGCTCTGGAAACCGTACAACGATTGCTGCCGGTGCTG
TGCCAAGCGCACGGACTTACCCCAGAGCAGGTCGTGGCGATCGCAAGCCACGACGGTGGCAAACAGGCTC
TGGAAACAGTACAGAGGCTGTTGCCTGTGCTGTGCCAAGCGCACGGACTGACCCCAGAGCAGGTCGTGGC
CATTGCCTCGAATGGAGGTGGCAAACAGGCTCTGGAAACCGTACAACGATTGCTGCCGGTGCTGTGCCAA
GCGCACGGCCTGACCCCAGAGCAGGTCGTGGCAATCGCCTCCAACATTGGTGGCAAACAGGCTCTGGAAA
CTGTCCAGCGCCTGCTTCCCGTGCTGTGCCAAGCGCACGGTTTAACCCCAGAGCAGGTCGTGGCAATCGC
GAGCAATAACGGTGGCAAACAGGCTCTGGAAACGGTGCAGAGGCTCCTTCCAGTGCTGTGCCAAGCGCAC
GGGCTCACCCCAGAGCAGGTCGTGGCCATTGCCTCGAATGGAGGTGGCAAACAGGCTCTGGAATCTATCG
TTGCTCAGCTGTCACGTCCGGACCCGGCTCTGGCTGCTCTGACCAACGACCACCTGGTTGCTCTGGCTTG
CCTGGGTGGTCGTCCGGCTATGGACGCTGTTAAAAAAGGCCTAGTGCCGCGCGGCAGCCACCACCATCAC
CATCATTAATTCCAGAAATCATCCTTAGCGAAAGCTAAGGATTTTTTTTATCTGAAATTCTGCCTCGTGA
TACGCCTATTTTTATAGGTTAATGTCATGATAATAATGGTTTCTTAGACGTCAGGTGGCACTTTTCGGGG
AAATGTGCGCGGAACCCCTATTTGTTTATTTTTCTAAATACATTCAAATATGTATCCGCTCATGAGACAA
TAACCCTGATAAATGCTTCAATAATATTGAAAAAGGAAGAGTATGAGTATTCAACATTTCCGTGTCGCCC
TTATTCCCTTTTTTGCGGCATTTTGCCTTCCTGTTTTTGCTCACCCAGAAACGCTGGTGAA
Features (pLannotate 1.2.2; 10 found; start..end, strand, type, name):
    943..1531    +  rep_origin     ori: high-copy-number ColE1/pMB1/pBR322/pUC origin of replication
   1726..1783    -  terminator     his operon terminator: This putative transcriptin terminator from the E. coli his operon has a 2-bp deletion introduced during synthesis. Its efficiency has not been determined.
   1801..1819    +  promoter       T7 promoter: promoter for bacteriophage T7 RNA polymerase
   1851..1873    +  RBS            RBS: efficient ribosome binding site from bacteriophage T7 gene 10 (Olins and Rangwala, 1989)
   1880..2593    +  CDS            &alpha;GFP: &alpha;GFP is a basic (constitutively fluorescent) long stokes shift fluorescent protein published in 1996, derived from Aequorea victoria.
   2606..3124    +  CDS            avrBs3 (fragment): AVRB3_XANEU - Experimental evidence at protein level: Swiss-Prot protein existence level 1. Avirulence protein. Acts as a transcription factor in C.annuum plants. In susceptible plants lacking the Bs3 resistance gene induces expression of a number of genes, including genes homologous to a family of auxin-induced genes, alpha-expansin genes, pectate lyase, anthocyanidin glucoside rhamnosyl transferase and at least one transcription factor, UPA20. Their expression leads to plant hypertrophy in mesophyll cells, probably mainly mediated by UPA20 (PubMed:17962565). In resistant plants induces the h
   5069..5587    +  CDS            avrBs3 (fragment): AVRB3_XANEU - Experimental evidence at protein level: Swiss-Prot protein existence level 1. Avirulence protein. Acts as a transcription factor in C.annuum plants. In susceptible plants lacking the Bs3 resistance gene induces expression of a number of genes, including genes homologous to a family of auxin-induced genes, alpha-expansin genes, pectate lyase, anthocyanidin glucoside rhamnosyl transferase and at least one transcription factor, UPA20. Their expression leads to plant hypertrophy in mesophyll cells, probably mainly mediated by UPA20 (PubMed:17962565). In resistant plants induces the h
   7645..7688    +  terminator     bacterial terminator: putative bacterial transcription terminator
   7778..7882    +  promoter       AmpR promoter: bla
   7883..772     +  CDS            AmpR (across the origin): β-lactamase; bla; confers resistance to ampicillin, carbenicillin, and related antibiotics
