[The description below was written by a language model from this plasmid's Addgene catalogue record and pLannotate feature annotations shown in this document.]
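Description:
pSB1A3_GFP_dT19 is a bacterial expression plasmid built on pSB1A3, a high-copy backbone from the iGEM parts registry. It replicates in E. coli through a ColE1/pUC-type origin and is selected with ampicillin via a β-lactamase gene driven by its own bla promoter. The sequenced record is about 8 kb, of which the synthetic insert accounts for roughly 6 kb. Transcription terminators flank the cloning region (a his operon terminator upstream in reverse orientation and a putative bacterial terminator downstream), insulating the expression cassette from the rest of the backbone.

The cassette consists of a T7 promoter followed by the strong phage T7 gene 10 ribosome binding site, so expression depends on a source of T7 RNA polymerase. The open reading frame begins with a GFP variant, described in the catalogue as cycle3-GFP and annotated automatically as αGFP, an Aequorea victoria derivative. This is fused at the N-terminus of dT19, a "double TAL" staple protein. The feature table identifies two separate segments homologous to the Xanthomonas TAL effector AvrBs3, about 2.5 kb apart. This fits a design in which two TAL effector DNA-binding domains are joined in a single polypeptide, although the repeat regions between and after these fragments are not individually annotated. A His6 tag is recorded at the C-terminus of the insert, which would allow affinity purification, though it is also absent from the feature table.

According to the record, the plasmid serves to produce the fluorescently labelled dT19 staple protein. The associated work concerns the self-assembly of genetically encoded DNA–protein hybrid nanoscale shapes. The DNA sequences recognised by dT19 are not stated.
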