Addgene plasmid #89661: pSB1A3_GFP_dT19
Purpose: expression of doubleTAL staple protein dT19 with N-terminally fused cycle3-GFP
Depositing lab: Hendrik Dietz. Depositing organization: Technische Universitaet Muenchen (TUM). Publication: Self-assembly of genetically encoded DNA-protein hybrid nanoscale shapes. Praetorius F, Dietz H. Science. 2017 Mar 24;355(6331). pii: eaam5488. doi: 10.1126/science.aam5488. PubMed 28336611.
Backbone
  Vector backbone: pSB1A3
  Backbone manufacturer: igem parts registry
  Vector type: Bacterial Expression
Growth in bacteria
  Bacterial resistance: Ampicillin, 100 μg/mL
  Growth temperature: 37°C
  Growth strain: DH5alpha
  Copy number: High Copy
Gene/Insert
  Gene/Insert name: GFP_dT19
  Species: Synthetic
  Insert size (bp): 6000
  Promoter: T7
  Tag / fusion protein: His6 (C terminal on insert)
  Cloning method: Restriction Enzyme; 5′ cloning site unknown (unknown if destroyed); 3′ cloning site unknown (unknown if destroyed)
  Sequencing primers: 5′ attaccgcctttgagtgagc; 3′ tgccacctgacgtctaagaa
Terms and licenses: Academic/Nonprofit Terms; Industry Terms: Not Available to Industry
How to cite: pSB1A3_GFP_dT19 was a gift from Hendrik Dietz (Addgene plasmid # 89661 ; http://n2t.net/addgene:89661 ; RRID:Addgene_89661)
