>Addgene plasmid #89661 | pSB1A3_GFP_dT19 | depositor partial sequence | sequence record 173736 | ORF
ATGGGTAAAGGAGAAGAACTTTTCACTGGAGTTGTCCCAATTCTTGTTGAATTAGATGGTGATGTTAATG
GGCACAAATTTTCTGTCAGTGGAGAGGGTGAAGGTGATGCAACATACGGAAAACTTACCCTTAAATTTAT
TTGCACTACTGGAAAACTACCTGTTCCGTGGCCAACACTTGTCACTACTTTCTCTTATGGTGTTCAATGC
TTTTCCCGTTATCCGGATCATATGAAACGGCATGACTTTTTCAAGAGTGCCATGCCCGAAGGTTATGTAC
AGGAACGCACTATATCTTTCAAAGATGACGGGAACTACAAGACGCGTGCTGAAGTCAAGTTTGAAGGTGA
TACCCTTGTTAATCGTATCGAGTTAAAAGGTATTGATTTTAAAGAAGATGGAAACATTCTCGGACACAAA
CTCGAGTACAACTATAACTCACACAATGTATACATCACGGCAGACAAACAAAAGAATGGAATCAAAGCTA
ACTTCAAAATTCGCCACAACATTGAAGATGGATCCGTTCAACTAGCAGACCATTATCAACAAAATACTCC
AATTGGCGATGGCCCTGTCCTTTTACCAGACAACCATTACCTGTCCACACAATCTGCCCTTTCGAAAGAT
CCCAATGAAAAGAGAGACCACATGGTCCTTCTTGAGTTTGTAACAGCTGCTGGGATTACACATGGCATGG
ATGAACTATACAAGTGGGGTCTTAGCGCGGGCGCCGTAGATTTGAGAACTTTGGGATATTCACAGCAGCA
GCAGGAAAAGATCAAGCCCAAAGTGAGGTCGACAGTCGCGCAGCATCACGAAGCGCTGGTGGGTCATGGG
TTTACACATGCCCACATCGTAGCCTTGTCGCAGCACCCTGCAGCCCTTGGCACGGTCGCCGTCAAGTACC
AGGACATGATTGCGGCGTTGCCGGAAGCCACACATGAGGCGATCGTCGGTGTGGGGAAACAGTGGAGCGG
AGCCCGAGCGCTTGAGGCCCTGTTGACGGTCGCGGGAGAGCTGAGAGGGCCTCCCCTTCAGCTGGACACG
GGCCAGTTGCTGAAGATCGCGAAGCGGGGAGGAGTCACGGCGGTCGAGGCGGTGCACGCGTGGCGCAATG
CGCTCACGGGAGCACCCCTCAACCTGACCCCAGAGCAGGTCGTGGCCATTGCCTCGAATGGAGGTGGCAA
ACAGGCTCTGGAAACCGTACAACGATTGCTGCCGGTGCTGTGCCAAGCGCACGGGTTGACCCCAGAGCAG
GTCGTGGCGATCGCAAGCCACGACGGTGGCAAACAGGCTCTGGAAACAGTACAGAGGCTGTTGCCTGTGC
TGTGCCAAGCGCACGGACTTACCCCAGAGCAGGTCGTGGCCATTGCCTCGAATGGAGGTGGCAAACAGGC
TCTGGAAACCGTACAACGATTGCTGCCGGTGCTGTGCCAAGCGCACGGTTTAACCCCAGAGCAGGTCGTG
GCCATTGCCTCGAATGGAGGTGGCAAACAGGCTCTGGAAACCGTACAACGATTGCTGCCGGTGCTGTGCC
AAGCGCACGGGCTCACCCCAGAGCAGGTCGTGGCGATCGCAAGCCACGACGGTGGCAAACAGGCTCTGGA
AACAGTACAGAGGCTGTTGCCTGTGCTGTGCCAAGCGCACGGTCTGACCCCAGAGCAGGTCGTGGCGATC
GCAAGCCACGACGGTGGCAAACAGGCTCTGGAAACAGTACAGAGGCTGTTGCCTGTGCTGTGCCAAGCGC
ACGGGTTAACCCCAGAGCAGGTCGTGGCAATCGCCTCCAACATTGGTGGCAAACAGGCTCTGGAAACTGT
CCAGCGCCTGCTTCCCGTGCTGTGCCAAGCGCACGGACTCACCCCAGAGCAGGTCGTGGCCATTGCCTCG
AATGGAGGTGGCAAACAGGCTCTGGAAACCGTACAACGATTGCTGCCGGTGCTGTGCCAAGCGCACGGTT
TGACCCCAGAGCAGGTCGTGGCGATCGCAAGCCACGACGGTGGCAAACAGGCTCTGGAAACAGTACAGAG
GCTGTTGCCTGTGCTGTGCCAAGCGCACGGGTTGACCCCAGAGCAGGTCGTGGCGATCGCAAGCCACGAC
GGTGGCAAACAGGCTCTGGAAACAGTACAGAGGCTGTTGCCTGTGCTGTGCCAAGCGCACGGACTTACCC
CAGAGCAGGTCGTGGCCATTGCCTCGAATGGAGGTGGCAAACAGGCTCTGGAAACCGTACAACGATTGCT
GCCGGTGCTGTGCCAAGCGCACGGACTGACCCCAGAGCAGGTCGTGGCAATCGCGAGCAATAACGGTGGC
AAACAGGCTCTGGAAACGGTGCAGAGGCTCCTTCCAGTGCTGTGCCAAGCGCACGGCCTGACCCCAGAGC
AGGTCGTGGCAATCGCGAGCAATAACGGTGGCAAACAGGCTCTGGAAACGGTGCAGAGGCTCCTTCCAGT
GCTGTGCCAAGCGCACGGTTTAACCCCAGAGCAGGTCGTGGCAATCGCCTCCAACATTGGTGGCAAACAG
GCTCTGGAAACTGTCCAGCGCCTGCTTCCCGTGCTGTGCCAAGCGCACGGGCTCACCCCAGAGCAGGTCG
TGGCCATTGCCTCGAATGGAGGTGGCAAACAGGCTCTGGAAACCGTACAACGATTGCTGCCGGTGCTGTG
CCAAGCGCACGGTCTGACCCCAGAGCAGGTCGTGGCAATCGCCTCCAACATTGGTGGCAAACAGGCTCTG
GAAACTGTCCAGCGCCTGCTTCCCGTGCTGTGCCAAGCGCACGGGTTAACCCCAGAGCAGGTCGTGGCAA
TCGCGAGCAATAACGGTGGCAAACAGGCTCTGGAAACGGTGCAGAGGCTCCTTCCAGTGCTGTGCCAAGC
GCACGGACTCACCCCAGAGCAGGTCGTGGCAATCGCCTCCAACATTGGTGGCAAACAGGCTCTGGAAACT
GTCCAGCGCCTGCTTCCCGTGCTGTGCCAAGCGCACGGGTTGACCCCAGAGCAGGTCGTGGCAATCGCGA
GCAATAACGGTGGCAAACAGGCTCTGGAAACGGTGCAGAGGCTCCTTCCAGTGCTGTGCCAAGCGCACGG
ACTTACCCCAGAGCAGGTCGTGGCCATTGCCTCGAATGGAGGTGGCAAACAGGCTCTGGAAACCGTACAA
CGATTGCTGCCGGTGCTGTGCCAAGCGCACGGACTGAGCGCGGGCGCCGTAGATTTGAGAACTTTGGGAT
ATTCACAGCAGCAGCAGGAAAAGATCAAGCCCAAAGTGAGGTCGACAGTCGCGCAGCATCACGAAGCGCT
GGTGGGTCATGGGTTTACACATGCCCACATCGTAGCCTTGTCGCAGCACCCTGCAGCCCTTGGCACGGTC
GCCGTCAAGTACCAGGACATGATTGCGGCGTTGCCGGAAGCCACACATGAGGCGATCGTCGGTGTGGGGA
AACAGTGGAGCGGAGCCCGAGCGCTTGAGGCCCTGTTGACGGTCGCGGGAGAGCTGAGAGGGCCTCCCCT
TCAGCTGGACACGGGCCAGTTGCTGAAGATCGCGAAGCGGGGAGGAGTCACGGCGGTCGAGGCGGTGCAC
GCGTGGCGCAATGCGCTCACGGGAGCACCCCTCAACCTGACCCCAGAGCAGGTCGTGGCGATCGCAAGCC
ACGACGGTGGCAAACAGGCTCTGGAAACAGTACAGAGGCTGTTGCCTGTGCTGTGCCAAGCGCACGGTTT
AACCCCAGAGCAGGTCGTGGCAATCGCCTCCAACATTGGTGGCAAACAGGCTCTGGAAACTGTCCAGCGC
CTGCTTCCCGTGCTGTGCCAAGCGCACGGGCTCACCCCAGAGCAGGTCGTGGCAATCGCCTCCAACATTG
GTGGCAAACAGGCTCTGGAAACTGTCCAGCGCCTGCTTCCCGTGCTGTGCCAAGCGCACGGGTTAACCCC
AGAGCAGGTCGTGGCCATTGCCTCGAATGGAGGTGGCAAACAGGCTCTGGAAACCGTACAACGATTGCTG
CCGGTGCTGTGCCAAGCGCACGGGTTGACCCCAGAGCAGGTCGTGGCCATTGCCTCGAATGGAGGTGGCA
AACAGGCTCTGGAAACCGTACAACGATTGCTGCCGGTGCTGTGCCAAGCGCACGGACTTACCCCAGAGCA
GGTCGTGGCGATCGCAAGCCACGACGGTGGCAAACAGGCTCTGGAAACAGTACAGAGGCTGTTGCCTGTG
CTGTGCCAAGCGCACGGACTGACCCCAGAGCAGGTCGTGGCAATCGCGAGCAATAACGGTGGCAAACAGG
CTCTGGAAACGGTGCAGAGGCTCCTTCCAGTGCTGTGCCAAGCGCACGGCCTGACCCCAGAGCAGGTCGT
GGCGATCGCAAGCCACGACGGTGGCAAACAGGCTCTGGAAACAGTACAGAGGCTGTTGCCTGTGCTGTGC
CAAGCGCACGGTTTAACCCCAGAGCAGGTCGTGGCAATCGCGAGCAATAACGGTGGCAAACAGGCTCTGG
AAACGGTGCAGAGGCTCCTTCCAGTGCTGTGCCAAGCGCACGGGCTCACCCCAGAGCAGGTCGTGGCAAT
CGCCTCCAACATTGGTGGCAAACAGGCTCTGGAAACTGTCCAGCGCCTGCTTCCCGTGCTGTGCCAAGCG
CACGGCCTAACCCCAGAGCAGGTCGTGGCAATCGCGAGCAATAACGGTGGCAAACAGGCTCTGGAAACGG
TGCAGAGGCTCCTTCCAGTGCTGTGCCAAGCGCACGGTCTGACCCCAGAGCAGGTCGTGGCGATCGCAAG
CCACGACGGTGGCAAACAGGCTCTGGAAACAGTACAGAGGCTGTTGCCTGTGCTGTGCCAAGCGCACGGG
TTAACCCCAGAGCAGGTCGTGGCCATTGCCTCGAATGGAGGTGGCAAACAGGCTCTGGAAACCGTACAAC
GATTGCTGCCGGTGCTGTGCCAAGCGCACGGACTCACCCCAGAGCAGGTCGTGGCCATTGCCTCGAATGG
AGGTGGCAAACAGGCTCTGGAAACCGTACAACGATTGCTGCCGGTGCTGTGCCAAGCGCACGGGTTGACC
CCAGAGCAGGTCGTGGCCATTGCCTCGAATGGAGGTGGCAAACAGGCTCTGGAAACCGTACAACGATTGC
TGCCGGTGCTGTGCCAAGCGCACGGACTTACCCCAGAGCAGGTCGTGGCGATCGCAAGCCACGACGGTGG
CAAACAGGCTCTGGAAACAGTACAGAGGCTGTTGCCTGTGCTGTGCCAAGCGCACGGACTGACCCCAGAG
CAGGTCGTGGCCATTGCCTCGAATGGAGGTGGCAAACAGGCTCTGGAAACCGTACAACGATTGCTGCCGG
TGCTGTGCCAAGCGCACGGCCTGACCCCAGAGCAGGTCGTGGCAATCGCCTCCAACATTGGTGGCAAACA
GGCTCTGGAAACTGTCCAGCGCCTGCTTCCCGTGCTGTGCCAAGCGCACGGTTTAACCCCAGAGCAGGTC
GTGGCAATCGCGAGCAATAACGGTGGCAAACAGGCTCTGGAAACGGTGCAGAGGCTCCTTCCAGTGCTGT
GCCAAGCGCACGGGCTCACCCCAGAGCAGGTCGTGGCCATTGCCTCGAATGGAGGTGGCAAACAGGCTCT
GGAATCTATCGTTGCTCAGCTGTCACGTCCGGACCCGGCTCTGGCTGCTCTGACCAACGACCACCTGGTT
GCTCTGGCTTGCCTGGGTGGTCGTCCGGCTATGGACGCTGTTAAAAAAGGCCTAGTGCCGCGCGGCAGCC
ACCACCATCACCATCATTAA
